Addgene plasmid #52138: pCMV-TTP(C147R)-GG-PUF
Purpose: (Empty Backbone) Receiving vector for PUM-HD assembly and expression in mammalian cells
Depositing lab: Huimin Zhao. Depositing organization: University of Illinois at Urbana-Champaign. Publication: Modular assembly of designer PUF proteins for specific post-transcriptional regulation of endogenous RNA. Abil Z, Denard CA, Zhao H. J Biol Eng. 2014 Mar 1;8(1):7. 10.1186/1754-1611-8-7 PubMed 24581042.
Backbone
  Vector backbone: pCMV5
  Backbone manufacturer: Dr. David Russell, UTSW
  Backbone size (bp): 6316
  Vector type: Mammalian Expression
  Promoter: CMV
  Tag / fusion protein: 3xFlag (N terminal on insert); Tristetraprolin C147R (N terminal on insert); (GGGGS)3GGGG linker (N terminal on insert); PUM-HD flanking region 1' (N terminal on backbone); PUM-HD flanking region 8' (C terminal on backbone)
Growth in bacteria
  Bacterial resistance: Ampicillin, 100 μg/mL
  Growth temperature: 37°C
  Growth strain: Top10
  Copy number: High Copy
Gene/Insert
  Sequencing primers: 5′ CMV for; 3′ ggaggggtcacagggatgc
Terms and licenses: Academic/Nonprofit Terms; Industry Terms: Not Available to Industry
How to cite: pCMV-TTP(C147R)-GG-PUF was a gift from Huimin Zhao (Addgene plasmid # 52138 ; http://n2t.net/addgene:52138 ; RRID:Addgene_52138)
