[The description below was written by a language model from this plasmid's Addgene catalogue record and pLannotate feature annotations shown in this document.]
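Description:
pCMV-TTP(C147R)-GG-PUF is a 6.3 kb mammalian expression plasmid built on the pCMV5 backbone and catalogued as an empty receiving vector for assembling and expressing designer PUM-HD (Pumilio homology domain, PUF) RNA-binding proteins. It is maintained in E. coli through a high-copy ColE1/pUC-type origin with ampicillin selection from the β-lactamase gene. It also carries an f1 phage origin and an SV40 early promoter/enhancer segment inherited from the backbone.

The expression unit is driven by the human CMV immediate-early enhancer and promoter and terminated by the human growth hormone polyadenylation signal. Downstream of the promoter lies an open reading frame that starts with a 3xFLAG epitope for detection, followed by human tristetraprolin (ZFP36/TTP) carrying the C147R substitution, then a flexible (GGGGS)3GGGG linker. According to the record, the linker leads into PUM-HD flanking regions 1' and 8', which bracket the position where the repeat modules are inserted. Between the TTP coding region and the poly(A) signal, the feature table shows a lacZα fragment with its lac promoter, operator and CAP site in reverse orientation. This is consistent with a bacterial stuffer or screening cassette that is replaced when the PUF repeats are installed, and the "GG" in the name suggests Golden Gate assembly, though the record states neither point explicitly.

Once a custom repeat array is inserted, the plasmid expresses a FLAG-tagged TTP(C147R)–PUF fusion in mammalian cells, linking a programmable RNA-recognition domain to a TTP variant. The associated work concerns sequence-specific post-transcriptional regulation of endogenous RNAs. The record does not state the functional effect of the C147R mutation.
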