Features (pLannotate 1.2.2; 24 found; start..end, strand, type, name):
      1..19      -  misc_feature   MCS (fragment): pUC18/19 multiple cloning site
     20..642     +  polyA_signal   hGH poly(A) signal: human growth hormone polyadenylation signal
    682..753     +  promoter       SV40 promoter (fragment): SV40 enhancer and early promoter
    781..991     +  promoter       SV40 promoter: SV40 early promoter
   1038..1056    -  promoter       T7 promoter: promoter for bacteriophage T7 RNA polymerase
   1095..1111    -  protein_bind   lac operator: The lac repressor binds to the lac operator to inhibit transcription in E. coli. This inhibition can be relieved by adding lactose or isopropyl-β-D-thiogalactopyranoside (IPTG). lac repressor encoded by lacI
   1119..1149    -  promoter       lac promoter: promoter for the E. coli lac operon
   1164..1185    -  protein_bind   CAP binding site: CAP binding activates transcription in the presence of cAMP. E. coli catabolite activator protein
   1198..1290    -  CDS            lacI (fragment): lac repressor; lacI; The lac repressor binds to the lac operator to inhibit transcription in E. coli. This inhibition can be relieved by adding lactose or isopropyl-β-D-thiogalactopyranoside (IPTG).
   1472..2060    -  rep_origin     ori: high-copy-number ColE1/pMB1/pBR322/pUC origin of replication
   2231..3091    -  CDS            AmpR: β-lactamase; bla; confers resistance to ampicillin, carbenicillin, and related antibiotics
   3092..3196    -  promoter       AmpR promoter: bla
   3223..3667    +  rep_origin     f1 ori (sequence partly withheld): f1 bacteriophage origin of replication; arrow indicates direction of (+) strand synthesis
   3695..3849    -  CDS            lacZα (fragment): LacZα fragment of β-galactosidase; lacZ fragment
   4009..4388    +  enhancer       CMV enhancer: human cytomegalovirus immediate early enhancer
   4390..4586    +  promoter       CMV promoter: human cytomegalovirus (CMV) immediate early promoter
   4595..4660    +  CDS            3xFLAG: three tandem FLAG® epitope tags, followed by an enterokinase cleavage site
   4661..5638    +  CDS            ZFP36: TTP_HUMAN - Also known as G0S24, NUP475 From Homo sapiens (Human).
   5775..5810    +  misc_feature   bom (fragment): basis of mobility region from pBR322
   5816..5973    -  CDS            lacZα (fragment): LacZα fragment of β-galactosidase; lacZ fragment
   6034..6053    +  misc_feature   MCS (fragment): pUC18/19 multiple cloning site
   6090..6106    -  protein_bind   lac operator: The lac repressor binds to the lac operator to inhibit transcription in E. coli. This inhibition can be relieved by adding lactose or isopropyl-β-D-thiogalactopyranoside (IPTG). lac repressor encoded by lacI
   6114..6144    -  promoter       lac promoter: promoter for the E. coli lac operon
   6159..6180    -  protein_bind   CAP binding site: CAP binding activates transcription in the presence of cAMP. E. coli catabolite activator protein
>Addgene plasmid #52138 | pCMV-TTP(C147R)-GG-PUF | depositor full sequence | sequence record 80986 | pCMV-TTP(C147R)-GG-PUF sequence 6316 bps
GTCGACTCTAGAGGATCCCGGGTGGCATCCCTGTGACCCCTCCCCAGTGCCTCTCCTGGCCCTGGAAGTT
GCCACTCCAGTGCCCACCAGCCTTGTCCTAATAAAATTAAGTTGCATCATTTTGTCTGACTAGGTGTCCT
TCTATAATATTATGGGGTGGAGGGGGGTGGTATGGAGCAAGGGGCAAGTTGGGAAGACAACCTGTAGGGC
CTGCGGGGTCTATTGGGAACCAAGCTGGAGTGCAGTGGCACAATCTTGGCTCACTGCAATCTCCGCCTCC
TGGGTTCAAGCGATTCTCCTGCCTCAGCCTCCCGAGTTGTTGGGATTCCAGGCATGCATGACCAGGCTCA
GCTAATTTTTGTTTTTTTGGTAGAGACGGGGTTTCACCATATTGGCCAGGCTGAACTCCAACTCCTAATC
TCAGGTGATCTACCCACCTTGGCCTCCCAAATTGCTGGGATTACAGGCGTGAACCACTGCTCCCTTCCCT
GTCCTTCTGATTTTAAAATAACTATACCAGCAGGAGGACGTCCAGACACAGCATAGGCTACCTGCCATGG
CCCAACCGGTGGGACATTTGAGTTGCTTGCTTGGCACTGTCCTCTCATGCGTTGGGTCCACTCAGTAGAT
GCCTGTTGAATTGGGTACGCGGCCAGCTTCTGTGGAATGTGTGTCAGTTAGGGTGTGGAAAGTCCCCAGG
CTCCCCAGCAGGCAGAAGTATGCAAAGCATGCATCTCAATTAGTCAGCAACCAGGTGTGGAAAAGTCCCC
AGGCTCCCCAGCAGGCAGAAGTATGCAAAGCATGCATCTCAATTAGTCAGCAACCATAGTCCCGCCCCTA
ACTCCGCCCATCCCGCCCCTAACTCCGCCCAGTTCCGCCCATTCTCCGCCCCATGGCTGACTAATTTTTT
TTATTTATGCAGAGGCCGAGGCCGCCTCGGCCTCTGAGCTATTCCAGAAGTAGTGAGGAGGCTTTTTTGG
AGGCCTAGGCTTTTGCAAAAAGCTCCTCGAGGAACTGAAAAACCAGAAAGTTAATTCCCTATAGTGAGTC
GTATTAAATTCGTAATCATGGTCATAGCTGTTTCCTGTGTGAAATTGTTATCCGCTCACAATTCCACACA
ACATACGAGCCGGAAGCATAAAGTGTAAAGCCTGGGGTGCCTAATGAGTGAGCTAACTCACATTAATTGC
GTTGCGCTCACTGCCCGCTTTCCAGTCGGGAAACCTGTCGTGCCAGCTGCATTAATGAATCGGCCAACGC
GCGGGGAGAGGCGGTTTGCGTATTGGGCGCTCTTCCGCTTCCTCGCTCACTGACTCGCTGCGCTCGGTCG
TTCGGCTGCGGCGAGCGGTATCAGCTCACTCAAAGGCGGTAATACGGTTATCCACAGAATCAGGGGATAA
CGCAGGAAAGAACATGTGAGCAAAAGGCCAGCAAAAGGCCAGGAACCGTAAAAGGCCGCGTTGCTGGCGT
TTTTCCATAGGCTCCGCCCCCCTGACGAGCATCACAAAAATCGACGCTCAAGTCAGAGGTGGCGAAACCC
GACAGGACTATAAAGATACCAGGCGTTTCCCCCTGGAAGCTCCCTCGTGCGCTCTCCTGTTCCGACCCTG
CCGCTTACCGGATACCTGTCCGCCTTTCTCCCTTCGGGAAGCGTGGCGCTTTCTCAATGCTCACGCTGTA
GGTATCTCAGTTCGGTGTAGGTCGTTCGCTCCAAGCTGGGCTGTGTGCACGAACCCCCCGTTCAGCCCGA
CCGCTGCGCCTTATCCGGTAACTATCGTCTTGAGTCCAACCCGGTAAGACACGACTTATCGCCACTGGCA
GCAGCCACTGGTAACAGGATTAGCAGAGCGAGGTATGTAGGCGGTGCTACAGAGTTCTTGAAGTGGTGGC
CTAACTACGGCTACACTAGAAGGACAGTATTTGGTATCTGCGCTCTGCTGAAGCCAGTTACCTTCGGAAA
AAGAGTTGGTAGCTCTTGATCCGGCAAACAAACCACCGCTGGTAGCGGTGGTTTTTTTGTTTGCAAGCAG
CAGATTACGCGCAGAAAAAAAGGATCTCAAGAAGATCCTTTGATCTTTTCTACGGGGTCTGACGCTCAGT
GGAACGAAAACTCACGTTAAGGGATTTTGGTCATGAGATTATCAAAAAGGATCTTCACCTAGATCCTTTT
AAATTAAAAATGAAGTTTTAAATCAATCTAAAGTATATATGAGTAAACTTGGTCTGACAGTTACCAATGC
TTAATCAGTGAGGCACCTATCTCAGCGATCTGTCTATTTCGTTCATCCATAGTTGCCTGACTCCCCGTCG
TGTAGATAACTACGATACGGGAGGGCTTACCATCTGGCCCCAGTGCTGCAATGATACCGCGAGATCCACG
CTCACCGGCTCCAGATTTATCAGCAATAAACCAGCCAGCCGGAAGGGCCGAGCGCAGAAGTGGTCCTGCA
ACTTTATCCGCCTCCATCCAGTCTATTAATTGTTGCCGGGAAGCTAGAGTAAGTAGTTCGCCAGTTAATA
GTTTGCGCAACGTTGTTGCCATTGCTACAGGCATCGTGGTGTCACGCTCGTCGTTTGGTATGGCTTCATT
CAGCTCCGGTTCCCAACGATCAAGGCGAGTTACATGATCCCCCATGTTGTGCAAAAAAGCGGTTAGCTCC
TTCGGTCCTCCGATCGTTGTCAGAAGTAAGTTGGCCGCAGTGTTATCACTCATGGTTATGGCAGCACTGC
ATAATTCTCTTACTGTCATGCCATCCGTAAGATGCTTTTCTGTGACTGGTGAGTACTCAACCAAGTCATT
CTGAGAATAGTGTATGCGGCGACCGAGTTGCTCTTGCCCGGCGTCAATACGGGATAATACCGCGCCACAT
AGCAGAACTTTAAAAGTGCTCATCATTGGAAAACGTTCTTCGGGGCGAAAACTCTCAAGGATCTTACCGC
TGTTGAGATCCAGTTCGATGTAACCCACTCGTGCACCCAACTGATCTTCAGCATCTTTTACTTTCACCAG
CGTTTCTGGGTGAGCAAAAACAGGAAGGCAAAATGCCGCAAAAAAGGGAATAAGGGCGACACGGAAATGT
TGAATACTCATACTCTTCCTTTTTCAATATTATTGAAGCATTTATCAGGGTTATTGTCTCATGAGCGGAT
ACATATTTGAATGTATTTAGAAAAATAAACAAATAGGGGTTCCGCGCACATTTCCCCGAAAAGTGCCACC
TG
[124 nt withheld, positions 3223-3346]
C
[32 nt withheld, positions 3348-3379]
CA
[57 nt withheld, positions 3382-3438]
A
[49 nt withheld, positions 3440-3488]
CCTTTGACGTTGGAGTCCACGTTCTTT
[37 nt withheld, positions 3516-3552]
ACCCTATCTCGGTCTATTCTTTTGATTTATAAGGGATTTTGCCGATTTCGGCCTATTGGTTAAAAAATGA
GCTGATTTAACAAAAATTTAACGCGAATTTTAACAAAATATTAACAAAATATTAACGTTTACAATTTCCC
CATTCGCCATTCAGGCTGCGCAACTGTTGGGAAGGGCGATCGGTGCGGGCCTCTTCGCTATTACGCCAGC
TGGCGAAAGGGGGATGTGCTGCAAGGCGATTAAGTTGGGTAACGCCAGGGTTTTCCCAGTCACGACGTTG
TAAAACGACGGCCAGTGCCAAGCTGATCTATACATTGAATCAATATTGGCAATTAGCCATATTAGTCATT
GGTTATATAGCATAAATCAATATTGGCTATTGGCCATTGCATACGTTGTATCTATATCATAATATGTACA
TTTATATTGGCTCATGTCCAATATGACCGCCATGTTGACATTGATTATTGACTAGTTATTAATAGTAATC
AATTACGGGGTCATTAGTTCATAGCCCATATATGGAGTTCCGCGTTACATAACTTACGGTAAATGGCCCG
CCTGGCTGACCGCCCAACGACCCCCGCCCATTGACGTCAATAATGACGTATGTTCCCATAGTAACGCCAA
TAGGGACTTTCCATTGACGTCAATGGGTGGAGTATTTACGGTAAACTGCCCACTTGGCAGTACATCAAGT
GTATCATATGCCAAGTCCGCCCCCTATTGACGTCAATGACGGTAAATGGCCCGCCTGGCATTATGCCCAG
TACATGACCTTACGGGACTTTCCTACTTGGCAGTACATCTACGTATTAGTCATCGCTATTACCATGGTGA
TGCGGTTTTGGCAGTACACCAATGGGCGTGGATAGCGGTTTGACTCACGGGGATTTCCAAGTCTCCACCC
CATTGACGTCAATGGGAGTTTGTTTTGGCACCAAAATCAACGGGACTTTCCAAAATGTCGTAATAACCCC
GCCCCGTTGACGCAAATGGGCGGTAGGCGTGTACGGTGGGAGGTCTATATAAGCCCACCATGGACTACAA
AGACCATGACGGTGATTATAAAGATCATGACATCGATTACAAGGATGACGATGACAAGATGGATCTGACT
GCCATCTACGAGAGCCTCCTGTCGCTGAGCCCTGACGTGCCCGTGCCATCCGACCATGGAGGGACTGAGT
CCAGCCCAGGCTGGGGCTCCTCGGGACCCTGGAGCCTGAGCCCCTCCGACTCCAGCCCGTCTGGGGTCAC
CTCCCGCCTGCCTGGCCGCTCCACCAGCCTAGTGGAGGGCCGCAGCTGTGGCTGGGTGCCCCCACCCCCT
GGCTTCGCACCGCTGGCTCCCCGCCTGGGCCCTGAGCTGTCACCCTCACCCACTTCGCCCACTGCAACCT
CCACCACCCCCTCGCGCTACAAGACTGAGCTATGTCGGACCTTCTCAGAGAGTGGGCGCTGCCGCTACGG
GGCCAAGTGCCAGTTTGCCCATGGCCTGGGCGAGCTGCGCCAGGCCAATCGCCACCCCAAATACAAGACG
GAACTCCGTCACAAGTTCTACCTCCAGGGCCGCTGCCCCTACGGCTCTCGCTGCCACTTCATCCACAACC
CTAGCGAAGACCTGGCGGCCCCGGGCCACCCTCCTGTGCTTCGCCAGAGCATCAGCTTCTCCGGCCTGCC
CTCTGGCCGCCGGACCTCACCACCACCACCAGGCCTGGCCGGCCCTTCCCTGTCCTCCAGCTCCTTCTCG
CCCTCCAGCTCCCCACCACCACCTGGGGACCTTCCACTGTCACCCTCTGCCTTCTCTGCTGCCCCTGGCA
CCCCCCTGGCTCGAAGAGATCCCACCCCAGTCTGTTGCCCCTCCTGCCGAAGGGCCACTCCTATCAGCGT
CTGGGGGCCCTTGGGTGGCCTGGTTCGGACCCCCTCTGTACAGTCCCTGGGATCCGACCCTGATGAATAT
GCCAGCAGCGGCAGCAGCCTGGGGGGCTCTGACTCTCCCGTCTTCGAGGCGGGAGTTTTTGCACCACCCC
AGCCCGTGGCAGCCCCCCGGCGACTCCCCATCTTCAATCGCATCTCTGTTTCTGAGGGAGGTGGTGGAAG
CGGAGGTGGCGGTTCAGGTGGCGGTGGATCTGGAGGCGGTGGGGGCCGCAGCCGCCTTTTGGAAGATTTT
CGAAACAACCGGTACCCCAATTTACAACTGCGGGAGATTGCCGGAAGAGACCCCGCACAGATGCGTAAGG
AGAAAATACCGCATCAGGCGCCATTCGCCATTCAGGCTGCGCAACTGTTGGGAAGGGCGATCGGTGCGGG
CCTCTTCGCTATTACGCCAGCTGGCGAAAGGGGGATGTGCTGCAAGGCGATTAAGTTGGGTAACGCCAGG
GTTTTCCCAGTCACGACGTTGTAAAACGACGGCCAGTGAATTCGAGCTCGGTACCCGGGGGCGCGCCGGA
TCCTTAATTAAGTCTAGAGTCGACTGTTTAAACCTGCAGGCATGCAAGCTTGGCGTAATCATGGTCATAG
CTGTTTCCTGTGTGAAATTGTTATCCGCTCACAATTCCACACAACATACGAGCCGGAAGCATAAAGTGTA
AAGCCTGGGGTGCCTAATGAGTGAGCTAACTCACATTAATTGCGTTGCGCTCACTGCCCGCTTTCCAGTC
GGTCTCAACCCCACATCGCAACTCTTCGTAAGTACACCTATGGCAAGCACATTCTGGCCAAGCTGGAGAA
GTACTACATGAAGAACGGTGTTGACTTAGGGTAA
