>Addgene plasmid #52138 | pCMV-TTP(C147R)-GG-PUF | depositor partial sequence | sequence record 80792 | CMV forward
ACCATGGACTACAAAGACCATGACGGTGATTATAAAGATCATGACATCGATTACAAGGATGACGATGACA
AGATGGATCTGACTGCCATCTACGAGAGCCTCCTGTCGCTGAGCCCTGACGTGCCCGTGCCATCCGACCA
TGGAGGGACTGAGTCCAGCCCAGGCTGGGGCTCCTCGGGACCCTGGAGCCTGAGCCCCTCCGACTCCAGC
CCGTCTGGGGTCACCTCCCGCCTGCCTGGCCGCTCCACCAGCCTAGTGGAGGGCCGCAGCTGTGGCTGGG
TGCCCCCACCCCCTGGCTTCGCACCGCTGGCTCCCCGCCTGGGCCCTGAGCTGTCACCCTCACCCACTTC
GCCCACTGCAACCTCCACCACCCCCTCGCGCTACAAGACTGAGCTATGTCGGACCTTCTCAGAGAGTGGG
CGCTGCCGCTACGGGGCCAAGTGCCAGTTTGCCCATGGCCTGGGCGAGCTGCGCCAGGCCAATCGCCACC
CCAAATACAAGACGGAACTCCGTCACAAGTTCTACCTCCAGGGCCGCTGCCCCTACGGCTCTCGCTGCCA
CTTCATCCACAACCCTAGCGAAGACCTGGCGGCCCCGGGCCACCCTCCTGTGCTTCGCCAGAGCATCAGC
TTCTCCGGCCTGCCCTCTGGCCGCCGGACCTCACCACCACCACCAGGCCTGGCCGGCCCTTCCCTGTCCT
CCAGCTCCTTCTCGCCCTCCAGCTCCCCACCACCACCTGGGGACCTTCCACTGTCACCCTCTGCCTTCTC
TGCTGCCCCTGGCACCCCCCTGGCTCGAAGAGATCCCACCCCAGTCTGTTGCCCCTCCTGCCGAAGGGCC
ACTCCTATCAGCGTCTGGGGGCCCTTGGGTGGCCTGGTTCGGACCCCCTCTGTACAGTCCCTGGGATCCG
ACCCTGATGAATATGCCAGCAGCGGCAGCAGCCTGGGGGGCTCTGACTCTCCCGTCTTCGAGGCGGGAGT
TTTTGCACCACCCCAGCCCGTGGCAGCCCCCCGGCGACTCCCCATCTTCAATCGCATCTCTGTTTCTGA
