>Addgene plasmid #52138 | pCMV-TTP(C147R)-GG-PUF | addgene partial sequence | sequence record 83100 | CMV-F 5'-CGCAAATGGGCGGTAGGCGTG-3'
CAAAGACCATGACGGTGATTATAAAGATCATGACATCGATTACAAGGATGACGATGACAAGATGGATCTG
ACTGCCATCTACGAGAGCCTCCTGTCGCTGAGCCCTGACGTGCCCGTGCCATCCGACCATGGAGGGACTG
AGTCCAGCCCAGGCTGGGGCTCCTCGGGACCCTGGAGCCTGAGCCCCTCCGACTCCAGCCCGTCTGGGGT
CACCTCCCGCCTGCCTGGCCGCTCCACCAGCCTAGTGGAGGGCCGCAGCTGTGGCTGGGTGCCCCCACCC
CCTGGCTTCGCACCGCTGGCTCCCCGCCTGGGCCCTGAGCTGTCACCCTCACCCACTTCGCCCACTGCAA
CCTCCACCACCCCCTCGCGCTACAAGACTGAGCTATGTCGGACCTTCTCAGAGAGTGGGCGCTGCCGCTA
CGGGGCCAAGTGCCAGTTTGCCCATGGCCTGGGCGAGCTGCGCCAGGCCAATCGCCACCCCAAATACAAG
ACGGAACTCCGTCACAAGTTCTACCTCCAGGGCCGCTGCCCCTACGGCTCTCGCTGCCACTTCATCCACA
ACCCTAGCGAAGACCTGGCGGCCCCGGGCCACCCTCCTGTGCTTCGCCAGAGCATCAGCTTCTCCGGCCT
GCCCTCTGGCCGCCGGACCTCACCACCACCACCAGGCCTGGCCGGCCCTTCCCTGTCCTCCAGCTCCTTC
TCGCCCTCCAGCTCCCCACCACCACCTGGGGACCTTCCACTGTCACCCTCTGCCTTCTCTGCTGCCCCTG
GCACCCCCCTGGCTCGAAGAGATCCCACCCCAGTCTGTTGCCCCTCCTGCCGAAGGGCCACTCCTATCA
