>Addgene plasmid #52138 | pCMV-TTP(C147R)-GG-PUF | addgene partial sequence | sequence record 83551 | C-CMV-24 5'-TATTAGGACAAGGCTGGTGGGCAC-3'
GCACTGGGGAGGGGTCACAGGGATGCCACCCGGGATCCTCTAGAGTCGACTTACCCTAAGTCAACACCGT
TCTTCATGTAGTACTTCTCCAGCTTGGCCAGAATGTGCTTGCCATAGGTGTACTTACGAAGAGTTGCGAT
GTGGGGTTGAGACCGACTGGAAAGCGGGCAGTGAGCGCAACGCAATTAATGTGAGTTAGCTCACTCATTA
GGCACCCCAGGCTTTACACTTTATGCTTCCGGCTCGTATGTTGTGTGGAATTGTGAGCGGATAACAATTT
CACACAGGAAACAGCTATGACCATGATTACGCCAAGCTTGCATGCCTGCAGGTTTAAACAGTCGACTCTA
GACTTAATTAAGGATCCGGCGCGCCCCCGGGTACCGAGCTCGAATTCACTGGCCGTCGTTTTACAACGTC
GTGACTGGGAAAACCCTGGCGTTACCCAACTTAATCGCCTTGCAGCACATCCCCCTTTCGCCAGCTGGCG
TAATAGCGAAGAGGCCCGCACCGATCGCCCTTCCCAACAGTTGCGCAGCCTGAATGGCGAATGGCGCCTG
ATGCGGTATTTTCTCCTTACGCATCTGTGCGGGGTCTCTTCCGGCAATCTCCCGCAGTTGTAAATTGGGG
TACCGGTTGTTTCGAAAATCTTCCAAAAGGCGGCTGCGGCCCCCACCGCCTCCAGATCCACCGCCACCTG
AACCGCCACCTCCGCTTCCACCACCTCCCTCAGAAACAGAGATGCGATTGAAGATGGGGAGTCGCCGGGG
GGCTGCCACGGGCTGGGGTGGTGCAAAAACTCCCGCCTCGAAGACGGGAGAGTCAGAGCCCCCCAGGCTG
CTGCCGCTGCTGGCATATTCATCAGGGTCGGATCCCAGGGACTGTACAGAGGGGGTCCGAACCAGGCCAC
CCAAGGGCCC
